Addgene plasmid #126486: pcDNA-LmoCas6-p300
Purpose: Encodes L.monocytogenes CRISPR Type I-B Cas6 with N-terminal fusion of Flag epitope and NLS and C-terminal fusion of NLS, human p300 HAT core (aa1048-1664), and Flag tag epitope driven by CMV promoter
Depositing lab: Charles Gersbach. Depositing organization: Duke University. Publication: Targeted transcriptional modulation with type I CRISPR-Cas systems in human cells. Pickar-Oliver A, Black JB, Lewis MM, Mutchnick KJ, Klann TS, Gilcrest KA, Sitton MJ, Nelson CE, Barrera A, Bartelt LC, Reddy TE, Beisel CL, Barrangou R, Gersbach CA. Nat Biotechnol. 2019 Sep 23. pii: 10.1038/s41587-019-0235-7. doi: 10.1038/s41587-019-0235-7. PubMed 31548729.
Backbone
  Vector backbone: pcDNA
  Total vector size (bp): 8058
  Vector type: Mammalian Expression, CRISPR
Growth in bacteria
  Bacterial resistance: Ampicillin, 100 μg/mL
  Growth temperature: 37°C
  Growth strain: NEB Stable
  Copy number: High Copy
Gene/Insert
  Gene/Insert name: LmoCas6-p300
  Insert size (bp): 2724
  Promoter: CMV
  Tag / fusion protein: Flag, NLS (N terminal on insert); Flag (C terminal on insert)
  Cloning method: Gibson Cloning
  Sequencing primers: 5′ TAATACGACTCACTATAGG
Terms and licenses: Academic/Nonprofit Terms; Industry Terms: Not Available to Industry
How to cite: pcDNA-LmoCas6-p300 was a gift from Charles Gersbach (Addgene plasmid # 126486 ; http://n2t.net/addgene:126486 ; RRID:Addgene_126486)
