[The description below was written by a language model from this plasmid's Addgene catalogue record and pLannotate feature annotations shown in this document.]
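Description:
pcDNA-LmoCas6-p300 is a roughly 8.1 kb mammalian expression plasmid on a pcDNA backbone, built for CRISPR-based transcriptional modulation with a type I system. It is propagated in E. coli as a high-copy plasmid through a ColE1/pUC-type origin and selected with ampicillin via the β-lactamase gene. The backbone also carries an f1 phage origin and an SV40 promoter-driven neomycin phosphotransferase cassette with an SV40 polyadenylation signal, which in principle allows G418 selection of transfected mammalian cells. Several small annotated fragments (bom, lac promoter/operator, lacI, ble and a short HIV-1 LTR-like match) appear to be backbone remnants or partial automated matches rather than functional parts.

The payload is a 2.7 kb open reading frame expressed from the CMV immediate-early enhancer and promoter and terminated by the bovine growth hormone polyadenylation signal; a T7 promoter lies just upstream of the coding region. It encodes Cas6 from the Listeria monocytogenes type I-B CRISPR system, preceded by a Flag epitope and a nuclear localization signal, and followed by a second NLS, the catalytic histone acetyltransferase core of human p300 (residues 1048–1664) and a C-terminal Flag tag. The automated feature table recognises the N-terminal Flag sequence and the p300 core but does not annotate the Cas6 segment, which presumably occupies the gap between them.

Cas6 is a subunit of the type I Cascade complex, so fusing it to the p300 core offers a way to bring acetyltransferase activity to crRNA-specified genomic sites and activate target genes in human cells. The other Cascade components and the crRNA are not encoded here and would have to be supplied separately.
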