Features (pLannotate 1.2.2; 21 found; start..end, strand, type, name):
     28..80      -  misc_feature   bom (fragment): basis of mobility region from pBR322
    235..614     +  enhancer       CMV enhancer: human cytomegalovirus immediate early enhancer
    615..818     +  promoter       CMV promoter: human cytomegalovirus (CMV) immediate early promoter
    814..847     +  LTR            5' LTR (truncated) (fragment): truncated 5' long terminal repeat (LTR) from HIV-1
    863..881     +  promoter       T7 promoter: promoter for bacteriophage T7 RNA polymerase
    916..938     +  CDS            3xFLAG (fragment): three tandem FLAG® epitope tags
   1750..3600    +  CDS            p300 core: catalytic histone acetyltransferase core of the human E1A-associated protein p300 (Delvecchio et al., 2013); EP300
   3658..3882    +  polyA_signal   bGH poly(A) signal: bovine growth hormone polyadenylation signal
   3886..3907    +  promoter       SV40 promoter (fragment): SV40 enhancer and early promoter
   3928..4356    +  rep_origin     f1 ori (sequence partly withheld): f1 bacteriophage origin of replication; arrow indicates direction of (+) strand synthesis
   4370..4699    +  promoter       SV40 promoter: SV40 enhancer and early promoter
   4766..5557    +  CDS            neo: KKA2_KLEPN - Also known as kan, nptII. Experimental evidence at protein level: Swiss-Prot protein existence level 1. Resistance to kanamycin, neomycin, paromomycin, ribostamycin, butirosin and gentamicin B. From Klebsiella pneumoniae.
   5581..5739    +  CDS            ble (fragment): BLE_KLEPN - Experimental evidence at protein level: Swiss-Prot protein existence level 1. Binding protein with a strong affinity to the bleomycin family of antibiotics. Binds to CL990; an antimitotic-antibiotic compound. From Klebsiella pneumoniae.
   5734..5855    +  polyA_signal   SV40 poly(A) signal: SV40 polyadenylation signal
   5928..5944    -  protein_bind   lac operator: The lac repressor binds to the lac operator to inhibit transcription in E. coli. This inhibition can be relieved by adding lactose or isopropyl-β-D-thiogalactopyranoside (IPTG). lac repressor encoded by lacI
   5952..5982    -  promoter       lac promoter: promoter for the E. coli lac operon
   5997..6018    -  protein_bind   CAP binding site: CAP binding activates transcription in the presence of cAMP. E. coli catabolite activator protein
   6031..6123    -  CDS            lacI (fragment): lac repressor; lacI; The lac repressor binds to the lac operator to inhibit transcription in E. coli. This inhibition can be relieved by adding lactose or isopropyl-β-D-thiogalactopyranoside (IPTG).
   6306..6894    -  rep_origin     ori: high-copy-number ColE1/pMB1/pBR322/pUC origin of replication
   7065..7925    -  CDS            AmpR: β-lactamase; bla; confers resistance to ampicillin, carbenicillin, and related antibiotics
   7926..8030    -  promoter       AmpR promoter: bla
>Addgene plasmid #126486 | pcDNA-LmoCas6-p300 | addgene full sequence | sequence record 246633 | Addgene NGS Result
GACGGATCGGGAGATCTCCCGATCCCCTATGGTGCACTCTCAGTACAATCTGCTCTGATGCCGCATAGTT
AAGCCAGTATCTGCTCCCTGCTTGTGTGTTGGAGGTCGCTGAGTAGTGCGCGAGCAAAATTTAAGCTACA
ACAAGGCAAGGCTTGACCGACAATTGCATGAAGAATCTGCTTAGGGTTAGGCGTTTTGCGCTGCTTCGCG
ATGTACGGGCCAGATATACGCGTTGACATTGATTATTGACTAGTTATTAATAGTAATCAATTACGGGGTC
ATTAGTTCATAGCCCATATATGGAGTTCCGCGTTACATAACTTACGGTAAATGGCCCGCCTGGCTGACCG
CCCAACGACCCCCGCCCATTGACGTCAATAATGACGTATGTTCCCATAGTAACGCCAATAGGGACTTTCC
ATTGACGTCAATGGGTGGAGTATTTACGGTAAACTGCCCACTTGGCAGTACATCAAGTGTATCATATGCC
AAGTACGCCCCCTATTGACGTCAATGACGGTAAATGGCCCGCCTGGCATTATGCCCAGTACATGACCTTA
TGGGACTTTCCTACTTGGCAGTACATCTACGTATTAGTCATCGCTATTACCATGGTGATGCGGTTTTGGC
AGTACATCAATGGGCGTGGATAGCGGTTTGACTCACGGGGATTTCCAAGTCTCCACCCCATTGACGTCAA
TGGGAGTTTGTTTTGGCACCAAAATCAACGGGACTTTCCAAAATGTCGTAACAACTCCGCCCCATTGACG
CAAATGGGCGGTAGGCGTGTACGGTGGGAGGTCTATATAAGCAGAGCTCTCTGGCTAACTAGAGAACCCA
CTGCTTACTGGCTTATCGAAATTAATACGACTCACTATAGGGAGACCCAAGCTGGCTAGCGCCGCCACCA
TGGACTACAAGGACGACGACGATAAGATGGCGCCAAAGAAAAAGCGCAAGGTCCGCGGAATGCGGCTGAA
GATTAACTGCGACTTCGACAGCAAGATCATCCCCAAGGACTTCCAGTCCAAGGTCGTGTCCCTGTTCAAA
GCCGGAATTATGAAAAGCTCCCCGGAGAGATACGAGAACCTGTTTGGTGGAAACAAGCACAAGCAGTACA
CTTTCTCGGTGTATCTCCCAAAACCTCAGAACAAGGGCGCCGAAATTCAGCTGAACGAGGCGAACTGTAT
CATCAACTTCTCCACCGGCGATGCTGAAACCGGTATTATCTTCTACAACGCCCTGATTAGCCTGAGAGGC
TCCAAGGTCCTGTTTGGGGCCGGAAATCACATCACCGTGAAGAACATCCAGATCGTGCCTGAGAAGAAGA
TCATCGGGAAGCAAACCATTCTGCGGACCCTTTCGCCGGTGGTGTCGAGGGATCACAACCGGGAAACCTT
CAAGAATTGGTTCTACTCATTCGAGGACGAAGAATTCGAGCCTACTTTGAAGCGGAACATGCTGCCGTAC
CTCATCGACGCCTTTGGAGAACAGGCTCGCTACGATCTGGAAAAGCTGAAGATCACGCCCATTTCCATGA
AGAAAGTCGTGGTGTACTGCCATGAGATCCACATCGAGAGCTCCGTGGGCATCTTCGAGCTGGAAGCCGA
GGCATACCTCCAAAAGTACCTCGTGGAAAACGGAATCGGCACTATGACTGGCTCAGGGTTCGGAATGATT
GAACAGTTCCGGGGCAAGCGACCTGCCGCCACAAAGAAGGCTGGACAGGCTAAGAAGAAGAAAGGATCCA
TTTTCAAACCAGAAGAACTACGACAGGCACTGATGCCAACTTTGGAGGCACTTTACCGTCAGGATCCAGA
ATCCCTTCCCTTTCGTCAACCTGTGGACCCTCAGCTTTTAGGAATCCCTGATTACTTTGATATTGTGAAG
AGCCCCATGGATCTTTCTACCATTAAGAGGAAGTTAGACACTGGACAGTATCAGGAGCCCTGGCAGTATG
TCGATGATATTTGGCTTATGTTCAATAATGCCTGGTTATATAACCGGAAAACATCACGGGTATACAAATA
CTGCTCCAAGCTCTCTGAGGTCTTTGAACAAGAAATTGACCCAGTGATGCAAAGCCTTGGATACTGTTGT
GGCAGAAAGTTGGAGTTCTCTCCACAGACACTGTGTTGCTACGGCAAACAGTTGTGCACAATACCTCGTG
ATGCCACTTATTACAGTTACCAGAACAGGTATCATTTCTGTGAGAAGTGTTTCAATGAGATCCAAGGGGA
GAGCGTTTCTTTGGGGGATGACCCTTCCCAGCCTCAAACTACAATAAATAAAGAACAATTTTCCAAGAGA
AAAAATGACACACTGGATCCTGAACTGTTTGTTGAATGTACAGAGTGCGGAAGAAAGATGCATCAGATCT
GTGTCCTTCACCATGAGATCATCTGGCCTGCTGGATTCGTCTGTGATGGCTGTTTAAAGAAAAGTGCACG
AACTAGGAAAGAAAATAAGTTTTCTGCTAAAAGGTTGCCATCTACCAGACTTGGCACCTTTCTAGAGAAT
CGTGTGAATGACTTTCTGAGGCGACAGAATCACCCTGAGTCAGGAGAGGTCACTGTTAGAGTAGTTCATG
CTTCTGACAAAACCGTGGAAGTAAAACCAGGCATGAAAGCAAGGTTTGTGGACAGTGGAGAGATGGCAGA
ATCCTTTCCATACCGAACCAAAGCCCTCTTTGCCTTTGAAGAAATTGATGGTGTTGACCTGTGCTTCTTT
GGCATGCATGTTCAAGAGTATGGCTCTGACTGCCCTCCACCCAACCAGAGGAGAGTATACATATCTTACC
TCGATAGTGTTCATTTCTTCCGTCCTAAATGCTTGAGGACTGCAGTCTATCATGAAATCCTAATTGGATA
TTTAGAATATGTCAAGAAATTAGGTTACACAACAGGGCATATTTGGGCATGTCCACCAAGTGAGGGAGAT
GATTATATCTTCCATTGCCATCCTCCTGACCAGAAGATACCCAAGCCCAAGCGACTGCAGGAATGGTACA
AAAAAATGCTTGACAAGGCTGTATCAGAGCGTATTGTCCATGACTACAAGGATATTTTTAAACAAGCTAC
TGAAGATAGATTAACAAGTGCAAAGGAATTGCCTTATTTCGAGGGTGATTTCTGGCCCAATGTTCTGGAA
GAAAGCATTAAGGAACTGGAACAGGAGGAAGAAGAGAGAAAACGAGAGGAAAACACCAGCAATGAAAGCA
CAGATGTGACCAAGGGAGACAGCAAAAATGCTAAAAAGAAGAATAATAAGAAAACCAGCAAAAATAAGAG
CAGCCTGAGTAGGGGCAACAAGAAGAAACCCGGGATGCCCAATGTATCTAACGACCTCTCACAGAAACTA
TATGCCACCATGGAGAAGCATAAAGAGGTCTTCTTTGTGATCCGCCTCATTGCTGGCCCTGCTGCCAACT
CCCTGCCTCCCATTGTTGATCCTGATCCTCTCATCCCCTGCGATCTGATGGATGGTCGGGATGCGTTTCT
CACGCTGGCAAGGGACAAGCACCTGGAGTTCTCTTCACTCCGAAGAGCCCAGTGGTCCACCATGTGCATG
CTGGTGGAGCTGCACACGCAGAGCCAGGACGGATCCGATTACAAAGACGATGACGATAAGTGAGTTTAAA
CCGCTGATCAGCCTCGACTGTGCCTTCTAGTTGCCAGCCATCTGTTGTTTGCCCCTCCCCCGTGCCTTCC
TTGACCCTGGAAGGTGCCACTCCCACTGTCCTTTCCTAATAAAATGAGGAAATTGCATCGCATTGTCTGA
GTAGGTGTCATTCTATTCTGGGGGGTGGGGTGGGGCAGGACAGCAAGGGGGAGGATTGGGAAGACAATAG
CAGGCATGCTGGGGATGCGGTGGGCTCTATGGCTTCTGAGGCGGAAAGAACCAGCTGGGGCTCTAGGGGG
TATCCCC
[124 nt withheld, positions 3928-4051]
C
[91 nt withheld, positions 4053-4143]
A
[49 nt withheld, positions 4145-4193]
CCTTTGACGTTGGAGTCCACGTTCTTT
[37 nt withheld, positions 4221-4257]
ACCCTATCTCGGTCTATTCTTTTGATTTATAAGGGATTTTGCCGATTTCGGCCTATTGGTTAAAAAATGA
GCTGATTTAACAAAAATTTAACGCGAATTAATTCTGTGGAATGTGTGTCAGTTAGGGTGTGGAAAGTCCC
CAGGCTCCCCAGCAGGCAGAAGTATGCAAAGCATGCATCTCAATTAGTCAGCAACCAGGTGTGGAAAGTC
CCCAGGCTCCCCAGCAGGCAGAAGTATGCAAAGCATGCATCTCAATTAGTCAGCAACCATAGTCCCGCCC
CTAACTCCGCCCATCCCGCCCCTAACTCCGCCCAGTTCCGCCCATTCTCCGCCCCATGGCTGACTAATTT
TTTTTATTTATGCAGAGGCCGAGGCCGCCTCTGCCTCTGAGCTATTCCAGAAGTAGTGAGGAGGCTTTTT
TGGAGGCCTAGGCTTTTGCAAAAAGCTCCCGGGAGCTTGTATATCCATTTTCGGATCTGATCAAGAGACA
GGATGAGGATCGTTTCGCATGATTGAACAAGATGGATTGCACGCAGGTTCTCCGGCCGCTTGGGTGGAGA
GGCTATTCGGCTATGACTGGGCACAACAGACAATCGGCTGCTCTGATGCCGCCGTGTTCCGGCTGTCAGC
GCAGGGGCGCCCGGTTCTTTTTGTCAAGACCGACCTGTCCGGTGCCCTGAATGAACTGCAGGACGAGGCA
GCGCGGCTATCGTGGCTGGCCACGACGGGCGTTCCTTGCGCAGCTGTGCTCGACGTTGTCACTGAAGCGG
GAAGGGACTGGCTGCTATTGGGCGAAGTGCCGGGGCAGGATCTCCTGTCATCTCACCTTGCTCCTGCCGA
GAAAGTATCCATCATGGCTGATGCAATGCGGCGGCTGCATACGCTTGATCCGGCTACCTGCCCATTCGAC
CACCAAGCGAAACATCGCATCGAGCGAGCACGTACTCGGATGGAAGCCGGTCTTGTCGATCAGGATGATC
TGGACGAAGAGCATCAGGGGCTCGCGCCAGCCGAACTGTTCGCCAGGCTCAAGGCGCGCATGCCCGACGG
CGAGGATCTCGTCGTGACCCATGGCGATGCCTGCTTGCCGAATATCATGGTGGAAAATGGCCGCTTTTCT
GGATTCATCGACTGTGGCCGGCTGGGTGTGGCGGACCGCTATCAGGACATAGCGTTGGCTACCCGTGATA
TTGCTGAAGAGCTTGGCGGCGAATGGGCTGACCGCTTCCTCGTGCTTTACGGTATCGCCGCTCCCGATTC
GCAGCGCATCGCCTTCTATCGCCTTCTTGACGAGTTCTTCTGAGCGGGACTCTGGGGTTCGAAATGACCG
ACCAAGCGACGCCCAACCTGCCATCACGAGATTTCGATTCCACCGCCGCCTTCTATGAAAGGTTGGGCTT
CGGAATCGTTTTCCGGGACGCCGGCTGGATGATCCTCCAGCGCGGGGATCTCATGCTGGAGTTCTTCGCC
CACCCCAACTTGTTTATTGCAGCTTATAATGGTTACAAATAAAGCAATAGCATCACAAATTTCACAAATA
AAGCATTTTTTTCACTGCATTCTAGTTGTGGTTTGTCCAAACTCATCAATGTATCTTATCATGTCTGTAT
ACCGTCGACCTCTAGCTAGAGCTTGGCGTAATCATGGTCATAGCTGTTTCCTGTGTGAAATTGTTATCCG
CTCACAATTCCACACAACATACGAGCCGGAAGCATAAAGTGTAAAGCCTGGGGTGCCTAATGAGTGAGCT
AACTCACATTAATTGCGTTGCGCTCACTGCCCGCTTTCCAGTCGGGAAACCTGTCGTGCCAGCTGCATTA
ATGAATCGGCCAACGCGCGGGGAGAGGCGGTTTGCGTATTGGGCGCTCTTCCGCTTCCTCGCTCACTGAC
TCGCTGCGCTCGGTCGTTCGGCTGCGGCGAGCGGTATCAGCTCACTCAAAGGCGGTAATACGGTTATCCA
CAGAATCAGGGGATAACGCAGGAAAGAACATGTGAGCAAAAGGCCAGCAAAAGGCCAGGAACCGTAAAAA
GGCCGCGTTGCTGGCGTTTTTCCATAGGCTCCGCCCCCCTGACGAGCATCACAAAAATCGACGCTCAAGT
CAGAGGTGGCGAAACCCGACAGGACTATAAAGATACCAGGCGTTTCCCCCTGGAAGCTCCCTCGTGCGCT
CTCCTGTTCCGACCCTGCCGCTTACCGGATACCTGTCCGCCTTTCTCCCTTCGGGAAGCGTGGCGCTTTC
TCATAGCTCACGCTGTAGGTATCTCAGTTCGGTGTAGGTCGTTCGCTCCAAGCTGGGCTGTGTGCACGAA
CCCCCCGTTCAGCCCGACCGCTGCGCCTTATCCGGTAACTATCGTCTTGAGTCCAACCCGGTAAGACACG
ACTTATCGCCACTGGCAGCAGCCACTGGTAACAGGATTAGCAGAGCGAGGTATGTAGGCGGTGCTACAGA
GTTCTTGAAGTGGTGGCCTAACTACGGCTACACTAGAAGAACAGTATTTGGTATCTGCGCTCTGCTGAAG
CCAGTTACCTTCGGAAAAAGAGTTGGTAGCTCTTGATCCGGCAAACAAACCACCGCTGGTAGCGGTGGTT
TTTTTGTTTGCAAGCAGCAGATTACGCGCAGAAAAAAAGGATCTCAAGAAGATCCTTTGATCTTTTCTAC
GGGGTCTGACGCTCAGTGGAACGAAAACTCACGTTAAGGGATTTTGGTCATGAGATTATCAAAAAGGATC
TTCACCTAGATCCTTTTAAATTAAAAATGAAGTTTTAAATCAATCTAAAGTATATATGAGTAAACTTGGT
CTGACAGTTACCAATGCTTAATCAGTGAGGCACCTATCTCAGCGATCTGTCTATTTCGTTCATCCATAGT
TGCCTGACTCCCCGTCGTGTAGATAACTACGATACGGGAGGGCTTACCATCTGGCCCCAGTGCTGCAATG
ATACCGCGAGACCCACGCTCACCGGCTCCAGATTTATCAGCAATAAACCAGCCAGCCGGAAGGGCCGAGC
GCAGAAGTGGTCCTGCAACTTTATCCGCCTCCATCCAGTCTATTAATTGTTGCCGGGAAGCTAGAGTAAG
TAGTTCGCCAGTTAATAGTTTGCGCAACGTTGTTGCCATTGCTACAGGCATCGTGGTGTCACGCTCGTCG
TTTGGTATGGCTTCATTCAGCTCCGGTTCCCAACGATCAAGGCGAGTTACATGATCCCCCATGTTGTGCA
AAAAAGCGGTTAGCTCCTTCGGTCCTCCGATCGTTGTCAGAAGTAAGTTGGCCGCAGTGTTATCACTCAT
GGTTATGGCAGCACTGCATAATTCTCTTACTGTCATGCCATCCGTAAGATGCTTTTCTGTGACTGGTGAG
TACTCAACCAAGTCATTCTGAGAATAGTGTATGCGGCGACCGAGTTGCTCTTGCCCGGCGTCAATACGGG
ATAATACCGCGCCACATAGCAGAACTTTAAAAGTGCTCATCATTGGAAAACGTTCTTCGGGGCGAAAACT
CTCAAGGATCTTACCGCTGTTGAGATCCAGTTCGATGTAACCCACTCGTGCACCCAACTGATCTTCAGCA
TCTTTTACTTTCACCAGCGTTTCTGGGTGAGCAAAAACAGGAAGGCAAAATGCCGCAAAAAAGGGAATAA
GGGCGACACGGAAATGTTGAATACTCATACTCTTCCTTTTTCAATATTATTGAAGCATTTATCAGGGTTA
TTGTCTCATGAGCGGATACATATTTGAATGTATTTAGAAAAATAAACAAATAGGGGTTCCGCGCACATTT
CCCCGAAAAGTGCCACCTGACGTC
