>Addgene plasmid #126486 | pcDNA-LmoCas6-p300 | depositor partial sequence | sequence record 241874 | Flag-LmoCas6
ATGGACTACAAGGACGACGACGATAAGATGGCGCCAAAGAAAAAGCGCAAGGTCCGCGGAATGCGGCTGA
AGATTAACTGCGACTTCGACAGCAAGATCATCCCCAAGGACTTCCAGTCCAAGGTCGTGTCCCTGTTCAA
AGCCGGAATTATGAAAAGCTCCCCGGAGAGATACGAGAACCTGTTTGGTGGAAACAAGCACAAGCAGTAC
ACTTTCTCGGTGTATCTCCCAAAACCTCAGAACAAGGGCGCCGAAATTCAGCTGAACGAGGCGAACTGTA
TCATCAACTTCTCCACCGGCGATGCTGAAACCGGTATTATCTTCTACAACGCCCTGATTAGCCTGAGAGG
CTCCAAGGTCCTGTTTGGGGCCGGAAATCACATCACCGTGAAGAACATCCAGATCGTGCCTGAGAAGAAG
ATCATCGGGAAGCAAACCATTCTGCGGACCCTTTCGCCGGTGGTGTCGAGGGATCACAACCGGGAAACCT
TCAAGAATTGGTTCTACTCATTCGAGGACGAAGAATTCGAGCCTACTTTGAAGCGGAACATGCTGCCGTA
CCTCATCGACGCCTTTGGAGAACAGGCTCGCTACGATCTGGAAAAGCTGAAGATCACGCCCATTTCCATG
AAGAAAGTCGTGGTGTACTGCCATGAGATCCACATCGAGAGCTCCGTGGGCATCTTCGAGCTGGAAGCCG
AGGCATACCTCCAAAAGTACCTCGTGGAAAACGGAATCGGCACTATGACTGGCTCAGGGTTCGGAATGAT
TGAACAGTTC
