>Addgene plasmid #126486 | pcDNA-LmoCas6-p300 | depositor partial sequence | sequence record 241875 | p300 core
ATTTTCAAACCAGAAGAACTACGACAGGCACTGATGCCAACTTTGGAGGCACTTTACCGTCAGGATCCAG
AATCCCTTCCCTTTCGTCAACCTGTGGACCCTCAGCTTTTAGGAATCCCTGATTACTTTGATATTGTGAA
GAGCCCCATGGATCTTTCTACCATTAAGAGGAAGTTAGACACTGGACAGTATCAGGAGCCCTGGCAGTAT
GTCGATGATATTTGGCTTATGTTCAATAATGCCTGGTTATATAACCGGAAAACATCACGGGTATACAAAT
ACTGCTCCAAGCTCTCTGAGGTCTTTGAACAAGAAATTGACCCAGTGATGCAAAGCCTTGGATACTGTTG
TGGCAGAAAGTTGGAGTTCTCTCCACAGACACTGTGTTGCTACGGCAAACAGTTGTGCACAATACCTCGT
GATGCCACTTATTACAGTTACCAGAACAGGTATCATTTCTGTGAGAAGTGTTTCAATGAGATCCAAGGGG
AGAGCGTTTCTTTGGGGGATGACCCTTCCCAGCCTCAAACTACAATAAATAAAGAACAATTTTCCAAGAG
AAAAAATGACACACTGGATCCTGAACTGTTTGTTGAATGTACAGAGTGCGGAAGAAAGATGCATCAGATC
TGTGTCCTTCACCATGAGATCATCTGGCCTGCTGGATTCGTCTGTGATGGCTGTTTAAAGAAAAGTGCAC
GAACTAGGAAAGAAAATAAGTTTTCTGCTAAAAGGTTGCCATCTACCAGACTTGGCACCTTTCTAGAGAA
TCGTGTGAATGACTTTCTGAGGCGACAGAATCACCCTGAGTCAGGAGAGGTCACTGTTAGAGTAGTTCAT
GCTTCTGACAAAACCGTGGAAGTAAAACCAGGCATGAAAGCAAGGTTTGTGGACAGTGGAGAGATGGCAG
AATCCTTTCCATACCGAACCAAAGCCCTCTTTGCCTTTGAAGAAATTGATGGTGTTGACCTGTGCTTCTT
TGGCATGCATGTTCAAGAGTATGGCTCTGACTGCCCTCCACCCAACCAGAGGAGAGTATACATATCTTAC
CTCGATAGTGTTCATTTCTTCCGTCCTAAATGCTTGAGGACTGCAGTCTATCATGAAATCCTAATTGGAT
ATTTAGAATATGTCAAGAAATTAGGTTACACAACAGGGCATATTTGGGCATGTCCACCAAGTGAGGGAGA
TGATTATATCTTCCATTGCCATCCTCCTGACCAGAAGATACCCAAGCCCAAGCGACTGCAGGAATGGTAC
AAAAAAATGCTTGACAAGGCTGTATCAGAGCGTATTGTCCATGACTACAAGGATATTTTTAAACAAGCTA
CTGAAGATAGATTAACAAGTGCAAAGGAATTGCCTTATTTCGAGGGTGATTTCTGGCCCAATGTTCTGGA
AGAAAGCATTAAGGAACTGGAACAGGAGGAAGAAGAGAGAAAACGAGAGGAAAACACCAGCAATGAAAGC
ACAGATGTGACCAAGGGAGACAGCAAAAATGCTAAAAAGAAGAATAATAAGAAAACCAGCAAAAATAAGA
GCAGCCTGAGTAGGGGCAACAAGAAGAAACCCGGGATGCCCAATGTATCTAACGACCTCTCACAGAAACT
ATATGCCACCATGGAGAAGCATAAAGAGGTCTTCTTTGTGATCCGCCTCATTGCTGGCCCTGCTGCCAAC
TCCCTGCCTCCCATTGTTGATCCTGATCCTCTCATCCCCTGCGATCTGATGGATGGTCGGGATGCGTTTC
TCACGCTGGCAAGGGACAAGCACCTGGAGTTCTCTTCACTCCGAAGAGCCCAGTGGTCCACCATGTGCAT
GCTGGTGGAGCTGCACACGCAGAGCCAGGAC
